Addgene plasmid #128997: pMM0622
Purpose: pTEF1-Zif268DBD-CRY2PHR cassette plasmid flanked by ConL1 and ConR2
Depositing lab: Megan McClean. Depositing organization: University of Wisconsin, Madison. Publication: A yeast optogenetic toolkit (yOTK) for gene expression control in Saccharomyces cerevisiae. An-Adirekkun JM, Stewart CJ, Geller SH, Patel MT, Melendez J, Oakes BL, Noyes MB, McClean MN. Biotechnol Bioeng. 2019 Dec 2. doi: 10.1002/bit.27234. PubMed 31788779.
Backbone
  Vector backbone: NA
  Vector type: Yeast Expression
Growth in bacteria
  Bacterial resistance: Ampicillin, 100 μg/mL
  Growth temperature: 37°C
  Growth strain: DH5alpha
  Copy number: High Copy
Gene/Insert
  Gene/Insert name: ConL1-pTEF1-SV40NLS-ZiF268DBD-CRY2PHR-tSSA1-ConR2 AmpR-ColE1
  Species: S. cerevisiae (budding yeast)
  Cloning method: Restriction Enzyme; 5′ cloning site unknown (unknown if destroyed); 3′ cloning site unknown (unknown if destroyed)
Terms and licenses: Academic/Nonprofit Terms; Industry Terms: Not Available to Industry
How to cite: pMM0622 was a gift from Megan McClean (Addgene plasmid # 128997 ; http://n2t.net/addgene:128997 ; RRID:Addgene_128997)
