[The description below was written by a language model from this plasmid's Addgene catalogue record and pLannotate feature annotations shown in this document.]
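Description:
pMM0622 is a 4,996-nt cassette plasmid from a yeast optogenetic toolkit, listed as a yeast expression vector with no named backbone. It holds a single transcription unit bounded by the assembly connectors ConL1 and ConR2. The only propagation elements recorded are bacterial: a high-copy ColE1/pUC-type origin and an ampicillin resistance gene (β-lactamase with its own promoter). No yeast origin, centromere, auxotrophic marker or integration homology appears in either the catalogue fields or the feature table. This fits an intermediate part meant to be combined with other cassettes through its connectors into a multigene yeast vector, rather than a plasmid maintained in yeast as it stands.

The payload is driven by the constitutive S. cerevisiae TEF1 promoter and, according to the insert name, terminated by the SSA1 terminator. It encodes an SV40 nuclear localization signal fused to the Zif268 zinc-finger DNA-binding domain and then to CRY2PHR, the N-terminal photolyase homology region of Arabidopsis cryptochrome 2. CRY2PHR binds CIB1 under blue light. This fusion therefore serves as the DNA-binding half of a split, light-inducible transcription factor, designed to recruit a CIB1-linked activation domain to Zif268 binding sites upstream of a target gene. The partner component is not part of this plasmid.

The automated annotation labels the zinc-finger region as a ZFHD1 fragment spanning the sequence origin, which probably reflects the Zif268-derived portion of that composite domain. The short MRL1 fragment upstream of the TEF1 promoter is probably a match to genomic sequence flanking the promoter rather than an intended coding element. The NLS, terminator and connectors are not annotated in the feature table.
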