Features (pLannotate 1.2.2; 7 found; start..end, strand, type, name):
    243..1736    +  CDS            CRY2PHR: N-terminal photolyase homology region of Arabidopsis thaliana cryptochrome 2 binds to CIB1 upon exposure to blue light (Kennedy et al., 2010)
   2262..3122    -  CDS            AmpR: β-lactamase; bla; confers resistance to ampicillin, carbenicillin, and related antibiotics
   3123..3227    -  promoter       AmpR promoter: bla
   3330..3918    +  rep_origin     ori: high-copy-number ColE1/pMB1/pBR322/pUC origin of replication
   4192..4341    +  CDS            MRL1 (fragment): MRL1_YEAST - Experimental evidence at protein level: Swiss-Prot protein existence level 1. Sorting receptor involved in the transport of vacuolar enzymes from the Golgi complex to the vacuole. Involved in the delivery and maturation of PEP4 (vacuolar proteinase A) and PRB1 (vacuolar proteinase B). From Saccharomyces cerevisiae (strain ATCC 204508 / S288c) (Baker's yeast).
   4503..4910    +  promoter       TEF1 promoter: S. cerevisiae TEF1; promoter for EF-1α
   4975..150     +  CDS            ZFHD1 (DNA binding domain) (fragment) (across the origin): composite human DNA-binding domain composed of domains from the transcription factors Zif268 and Oct-1 (Pomerantz et al., 1995)
>Addgene plasmid #128997 | pMM0622 | addgene full sequence | sequence record 259440 | Addgene NGS Result
AGTCCTGCGATCGCCGCTTTTCTCGCTCGGATGAGCTTACCCGCCATATCCGCATCCATACCGGTCAGAA
GCCCTTCCAGTGTCGAATCTGCATGCGTAACTTCAGTCGTAGTGACCACCTTACCACCCACATCCGCACC
CACACAGGCGAGAAGCCTTTTGCCTGTGACATTTGTGGGAGGAAGTTTGCCAGGAGTGATGAACGCAAGA
GGCATACCAAAATCCATACAGGTGCTAGCTTCATGAAGATGGACAAAAAGACTATAGTTTGGTTTAGAAG
AGATCTAAGGATTGAGGATAATCCTGCATTAGCAGCAGCTGCTCACGAAGGATCTGTTTTTCCTGTCTTC
ATTTGGTGTCCTGAAGAAGAAGGACAGTTTTATCCTGGAAGAGCTTCAAGATGGTGGATGAAACAATCAC
TTGCTCACTTATCTCAATCCTTGAAGGCTCTTGGATCTGACCTCACTTTAATCAAAACCCACAACACGAT
TTCAGCGATCTTGGATTGTATCCGCGTTACCGGTGCTACAAAAGTCGTCTTTAACCACCTCTATGATCCT
GTTTCGTTAGTTCGGGACCATACCGTAAAGGAGAAGCTGGTGGAACGTGGGATCTCTGTGCAAAGCTACA
ATGGAGATCTATTGTATGAACCGTGGGAGATATACTGCGAAAAGGGCAAACCTTTTACGAGTTTCAATTC
TTACTGGAAGAAATGCTTAGATATGTCGATTGAATCCGTTATGCTTCCTCCTCCTTGGCGGTTGATGCCA
ATAACTGCAGCGGCTGAAGCGATTTGGGCGTGTTCGATTGAAGAACTAGGGCTGGAGAATGAGGCCGAGA
AACCGAGCAATGCGTTGTTAACTAGAGCTTGGAGTCCAGGATGGAGCAATGCTGATAAGTTACTAAATGA
GTTCATCGAGAAGCAGTTGATAGATTATGCAAAGAACAGCAAGAAAGTTGTTGGGAATTCTACTTCACTA
CTTTCTCCGTATCTCCATTTCGGGGAAATAAGCGTCAGACACGTTTTCCAGTGTGCCCGGATGAAACAAA
TTATATGGGCAAGAGATAAGAACAGTGAAGGAGAAGAAAGTGCAGATCTTTTTCTTAGGGGAATCGGTTT
AAGAGAGTATTCTCGGTATATATGTTTCAACTTCCCGTTTACTCACGAGCAATCGTTGTTGAGTCATCTT
CGGTTTTTCCCTTGGGATGCTGATGTTGATAAGTTCAAGGCCTGGAGACAAGGCAGGACCGGTTATCCGT
TGGTGGATGCCGGAATGAGAGAGCTTTGGGCTACCGGATGGATGCATAACAGAATAAGAGTGATTGTTTC
AAGCTTTGCTGTGAAGTTTCTTCTCCTTCCATGGAAATGGGGAATGAAGTATTTCTGGGATACACTTTTG
GATGCTGATTTGGAATGTGACATCCTTGGCTGGCAGTATATCTCTGGGAGTATCCCCGATGGCCACGAGC
TTGATCGCTTGGACAATCCCGCGTTACAAGGCGCCAAATATGACCCAGAAGGTGAGTACATAAGGCAATG
GCTTCCCGAGCTTGCGAGATTGCCAACTGAATGGATCCATCATCCATGGGACGCTCCTTTAACCGTACTC
AAAGCTTCTGGTGTGGAACTCGGAACAAACTATGCGAAACCCATTGTAGACATCGACACAGCTCGTGAGC
TACTAGCTAAAGCTATTTCAAGAACCCGTGAAGCACAGATCATGATCGGAGCAGCAGCCCGGGGATCCTA
ACTCGAGGCCAATTGGTGCGGCAATTGATAATAACGAAAATGTCTTTTAATGATCTGGGTATAATGAGGA
ATTTTCCGAACGTTTTTACTTTATATATATATATACATGTAACATATATTCTATACGCTATAGAGAAAGG
AAATTTTTCAATTAAAAAAAAAATAGAGAAAGAGTTTCACTTCTTGATTATCGCTAACACTAATGGTTGA
AGTACTGCTACTTTAATTTTATGCTGGATGTGAGACGATAAATCGCAGCCAAGTGAGTGAATAGATGACG
CACCACGGTCAGACACGGCCACATCGTATCTCACAGGAGCAAGCGCGATAGGAGCACTCACACATAGTAC
GGTGATCCGCTGACTCCTTTGCCCAAATAAGACGTGAGCCACTAGTGCACTGCAGTACAGCGGCCGCGAT
TATCAAAAAGGATCTTCACCTAGATCCTTTTAAATTAAAAATGAAGTTTTAAATCAATCTAAAGTATATA
TGAGTAAACTTGGTCTGACAGTTACCAATGCTTAATCAGTGAGGCACCTATCTCAGCGATCTGTCTATTT
CGTTCATCCATAGTTGCCTGACTCCCCGTCGTGTAGATAACTACGATACGGGAGGGCTTACCATCTGGCC
CCAGTGCTGCAATGATACCGCGGGACCCACGCTCACCGGCTCCAGATTTATCAGCAATAAACCAGCCAGC
CGGAAGGGCCGAGCGCAGAAGTGGTCCTGCAACTTTATCCGCCTCCATCCAGTCTATTAATTGTTGCCGG
GAAGCTAGAGTAAGTAGTTCGCCAGTTAATAGTTTGCGCAACGTTGTTGCCATTGCTACAGGCATCGTGG
TGTCACGCTCGTCGTTTGGTATGGCTTCATTCAGCTCCGGTTCCCAACGATCAAGGCGAGTTACATGATC
CCCCATGTTGTGCAAAAAAGCGGTTAGCTCCTTCGGTCCTCCGATCGTTGTCAGAAGTAAGTTGGCCGCA
GTGTTATCACTCATGGTTATGGCAGCACTGCATAATTCTCTTACTGTCATGCCATCCGTAAGATGCTTTT
CTGTGACTGGTGAGTACTCAACCAAGTCATTCTGAGAATAGTGTATGCGGCGACCGAGTTGCTCTTGCCC
GGCGTCAATACGGGATAATACCGCGCCACATAGCAGAACTTTAAAAGTGCTCATCATTGGAAAACGTTCT
TCGGGGCGAAAACTCTCAAGGATCTTACCGCTGTTGAGATCCAGTTCGATGTAACCCACTCGTGCACCCA
ACTGATCTTCAGCATCTTTTACTTTCACCAGCGTTTCTGGGTGAGCAAAAACAGGAAGGCAAAATGCCGC
AAAAAAGGGAATAAGGGCGACACGGAAATGTTGAATACTCATACTCTTCCTTTTTCAATATTATTGAAGC
ATTTATCAGGGTTATTGTCTCATGAGCGGATACATATTTGAATGTATTTAGAAAAATAAACAAATAGGGG
TTCCGCGCACATTTCCCCGAAAAGTGCCACCTGTCATGACCAAAATCCCTTAACGTGAGTTTTCGTTCCA
CTGAGCGTCAGACCCCGTAGAAAAGATCAAAGGATCTTCTTGAGATCCTTTTTTTCTGCGCGTAATCTGC
TGCTTGCAAACAAAAAAACCACCGCTACCAGCGGTGGTTTGTTTGCCGGATCAAGAGCTACCAACTCTTT
TTCCGAAGGTAACTGGCTTCAGCAGAGCGCAGATACCAAATACTGTTCTTCTAGTGTAGCCGTAGTTAGG
CCACCACTTCAAGAACTCTGTAGCACCGCCTACATACCTCGCTCTGCTAATCCTGTTACCAGTGGCTGCT
GCCAGTGGCGATAAGTCGTGTCTTACCGGGTTGGACTCAAGACGATAGTTACCGGATAAGGCGCAGCGGT
CGGGCTGAACGGGGGGTTCGTGCACACAGCCCAGCTTGGAGCGAACGACCTACACCGAACTGAGATACCT
ACAGCGTGAGCTATGAGAAAGCGCCACGCTTCCCGAAGGGAGAAAGGCGGACAGGTATCCGGTAAGCGGC
AGGGTCGGAACAGGAGAGCGCACGAGGGAGCTTCCAGGGGGAAACGCCTGGTATCTTTATAGTCCTGTCG
GGTTTCGCCACCTCTGACTTGAGCGTCGATTTTTGTGATGCTCGTCAGGGGGGCGGAGCCTATGGAAAAA
CGCCAGCAACGCGGCCTTTTTACGGTTCCTGGCCTTTTGCTGGCCTTTTGCTCACATGTTCTTTCCTGCG
TTATCCCCTGATTCTGTGGATAACCGTGCGGCCGCCCCTGAATTCGCATCTAGAACGGGGTCATCACGGC
TCATCATGCGCCAAACAAATGTGTGCAATACACGCTCGGATGACTGCATGATGACCGCACTGACTGGGGA
CAGCAGATCCACCTAAGCCTGTGAGAGAAGCAGACACCCGACAGATCAAGGCAGTTACGTCTCACCAAAC
CAGATGTCAACACAGCTACAACGCCTTGCCAACAGGGAGTTCTTCAGAGACATGGAGGCTCAAAACGAAA
TTATTGACAGCCTAGACATCAATAGTCATACAACAGAAAGCGACCACCCAACTTTGGCTGATAATAGCGT
ATAAACAATGCATACTTTGTACGTTCAAAATACAATGCAGTAGATATATTTATGCATATTACATATAATA
CATATCACATAGGAAGCAACAGGCGCGTTGGACTTTTAATTTTCGAGGACCGCGAATCCTTACATCACAC
CCAATCCCCCACAAGTGATCCCCCACACACCATAGCTTCAAAATGTTTCTACTCCTTTTTTACTCTTCCA
GATTTTCTCGGACTCCGCGCATCGCCGTACCACTTCAAAACACCCAAGCACAGCATACTAAATTTCCCCT
CTTTCTTCCTCTAGGGTGTCGTTAATTACCCGTACTAAAGGTTTGGAAAAGAAAAAAGACACCGCCTCGT
TTCTTTTTCTTCGTCGAAAAAGGCAATAAAAATTTTTATCACGTTTCTTTTTCTTGAAAATTTTTTTTTT
TGATTTTTTTCTCTTTCGATGACCTCCCATTGATATTTAAGTTAATAAACGGTCATCAATTTCTCAAGTT
TCAGTTTCATTTTTCTTGTTCTATTACAACTTTTTTTACTTCTTGCTCATTAGAAAGAAAGCATAGCAAT
CTAATCTAAGTTTTAATTACAAAAGATCTATGGCCCCCAAGAAGAAGAGGAAGGTTGGTATTCACGGGGG
TACCCGCCCATATGCTTGCCCTGTCG
